>Addgene plasmid #216742 | pET41-FeoB-OL2del | addgene full sequence | sequence record 434441
GCTGGCAGTGTTCCTGCGCCGGTTGCATTCGATTCCTGTTTGTAATTGTCCTTTTAACAGCGATCGCGTA
TTTCGTCTCGCTCAGGCGCAATCACGAATGAATAACGGTTTGGTTGATGCGAGTGATTTTGATGACGAGC
GTAATGGCTGGCCTGTTGAACAAGTCTGGAAAGAAATGCATAAACTTTTGCCATTCTCACCGGATTCAGT
CGTCACTCATGGTGATTTCTCACTTGATAACCTTATTTTTGACGAGGGGAAATTAATAGGTTGTATTGAT
GTTGGACGAGTCGGAATCGCAGACCGATACCAGGATCTTGCCATCCTATGGAACTGCCTCGGTGAGTTTT
CTCCTTCATTACAGAAACGGCTTTTTCAAAAATATGGTATTGATAATCCTGATATGAATAAATTGCAGTT
TCATTTGATGCTCGATGAGTTTTTCTAAGAATTAATTCATGAGCGGATACATATTTGAATGTATTTAGAA
AAATAAACAAATAGGGGTTCCGCGCACATTTCCCCGAAAAGTGCCACCTAAATTGTAAGCGTTAATATTT
TGTTAAAATTCGCGTTAAATTTTTGTTAAATCAGCTCATTTTTTAACCAATAGGCCGAAATCGGCAAAAT
CCCTTATAAATCAAAAGAATAGACCGAGATAGGGT
[37 nt withheld, positions 666-702]
AAAGAACGTGGACTCCAACGTCAAAGG
[49 nt withheld, positions 730-778]
T
[91 nt withheld, positions 780-870]
G
[124 nt withheld, positions 872-995]
CCCATTCGCCAATCCGGATATAGTTCCTCCTTTCAGCAAAAAACCCCTCAAGACCCGTTTAGAGGCCCCA
AGGGGTTATGCTAGTTATTGCTCAGCGGTGGCAGCAGCCAACTCAGCTTCCTTTCGGGCTTTGTTTAGCA
GCCTAGGTATTAATCAATTAGTGGTGGTGGTGGTGGTGGTGGTGCTCGAGTGCGGCCGCAAGCTTCCTTT
CTCGCCACGTTCGCCGGCTTTCCCCGTCAAGCTCTATGCGAAAACGCGGGAAAAAGTGGAAGCGGCGATG
GCGGAGCTGAATTACATTCCCAACCGCGTGGCACAACAACTGGCGGGCAAACAGTCGTTGCTGATTGGCG
TTGCCACCTCCAGTCTGGCCCTGCACGCGCCGTCGCAAATTGTCGCGGCGATTAAATCTCGCGCCGATCA
ACTGGGTGCCAGCGTGGTGGTGTCGATGGTAGAACGAAGCGGCGTCGAAGCCTGTAAAGCGGCGGTGCAC
AATCTTCTCGCGCAACGCGTCAGTGGGCTGATCATTAACTATCCGCTGGATGACCAGGATGCCATTGCTG
TGGAAGCTGCCTGCACTAATGTTCCGGCGTTATTTCTTGATGTCTCTGACCAGACACCCATCAACAGTAT
TATTTTCTCCCATGAAGACGGTACGCGACTGGGCGTGGAGCATCTGGTCGCATTGGGTCACCAGCAAATC
GCGCTGTTAGCGGGCCCATTAAGTTCTGTCTCGGCGCGTCTGCGTCTGGCTGGCTGGCATAAATATCTCA
CTCGCAATCAAATTCAGCCGATAGCGGAACGGGAAGGCGACTGGAGTGCCATGTCCGGTTTTCAACAAAC
CATGCAAATGCTGAATGAGGGCATCGTTCCCACTGCGATGCTGGTTGCCAACGATCAGATGGCGCTGGGC
GCAATGCGCGCCATTACCGAGTCCGGGCTGCGCGTTGGTGCGGACATCTCGGTAGTGGGATACGACGATA
CCGAAGACAGCTCATGTTATATCCCGCCGTTAACCACCATCAAACAGGATTTTCGCCTGCTGGGGCAAAC
CAGCGTGGACCGCTTGCTGCAACTCTCTCAGGGCCAGGCGGTGAAGGGCAATCAGCTGTTGCCCGTCTCA
CTGGTGAAAAGAAAAACCACCCTGGCGCCCAATACGCAAACCGCCTCTCCCCGCGCGTTGGCCGATTCAT
TAATGCAGCTGGCACGACAGGTTTCCCGACTGGAAAGCGGGCAGTGAGCGCAACGCAATTAATGTAAGTT
AGCTCACTCATTAGGCACCGGGATCTCGACCGATGCCCTTGAGAGCCTTCAACCCAGTCAGCTCCTTCCG
GTGGGCGCGGGGCATGACTAGCATGATCGTGCTCCTGTCGTTGAGGACCCGGCTAGGCTGGCGGGGTTGC
CTTACTGGTTAGCAGAATGAATCACCGATACGCGAGCGAACGTGAAGCGACTGCTGCTGCAAAACGTCTG
CGACCTGAGCAACAACATGAATGGTCTTCGGTTTCCGTGTTTCGTAAAGTCTGGAAACGCGGAAGTCAGC
GCCCTGCACCATTATGTTCCGGATCTGCATCGCAGGATGCTGCTGGCTACCCTGTGGAACACCTACATCT
GTATTAACGAAGCGCTGGCATTGACCCTGAGTGATTTTTCTCTGGTCCCGCCGCATCCATACCGCCAGTT
GTTTACCCTCACAACGTTCCAGTAACCGGGCATGTTCATCATCAGTAACCCGTATCGTGAGCATCCTCTC
TCGTTTCATCGGTATCATTACCCCCATGAACAGAAATCCCCCTTACACGGAGGCATCAGTGACCAAACAG
GAAAAAACCGCCCTTAACATGGCCCGCTTTATCAGAAGCCAGACATTAACGCTTCTGGAGAAACTCAACG
AGCTGGACGCGGATGAACAGGCAGACATCTGTGAATCGCTTCACGACCACGCTGATGAGCTTTACCGCAG
CTGCCTCGCGCGTTTCGGTGATGACGGTGAAAACCTCTGACACATGCAGCTCCCGGAGACGGTCACAGCT
TGTCTGTAAGCGGATGCCGGGAGCAGACAAGCCCGTCAGGGCGCGTCAGCGGGTGTTGGCGGGTGTCGGG
GCGCAGCCATGACCCAGTCACGTAGCGATAGCGGAGTGTATACTGGCTTAACTATGCGGCATCAGAGCAG
ATTGTACTGAGAGTGCACCATTGCGGTGTGAAATACCGCACAGATGCGTAAGGAGAAAATACCGCATCAG
GCGCTCTTCCGCTTCCTCGCTCACTGACTCGCTGCGCTCGGTCGTTCGGCTGCGGCGAGCGGTATCAGCT
CACTCAAAGGCGGTAATACGGTTATCCACAGAATCAGGGGATAACGCAGGAAAGAACATGTGAGCAAAAG
GCCAGCAAAAGGCCAGGAACCGTAAAAAGGCCGCGTTGCTGGCGTTTTTCCATAGGCTCCGCCCCCCTGA
CGAGCATCACAAAAATCGACGCTCAAGTCAGAGGTGGCGAAACCCGACAGGACTATAAAGATACCAGGCG
TTTCCCCCTGGAAGCTCCCTCGTGCGCTCTCCTGTTCCGACCCTGCCGCTTACCGGATACCTGTCCGCCT
TTCTCCCTTCGGGAAGCGTGGCGCTTTCTCATAGCTCACGCTGTAGGTATCTCAGTTCGGTGTAGGTCGT
TCGCTCCAAGCTGGGCTGTGTGCACGAACCCCCCGTTCAGCCCGACCGCTGCGCCTTATCCGGTAACTAT
CGTCTTGAGTCCAACCCGGTAAGACACGACTTATCGCCACTGGCAGCAGCCACTGGTAACAGGATTAGCA
GAGCGAGGTATGTAGGCGGTGCTACAGAGTTCTTGAAGTGGTGGCCTAACTACGGCTACACTAGAAGGAC
AGTATTTGGTATCTGCGCTCTGCTGAAGCCAGTTACCTTCGGAAAAAGAGTTGGTAGCTCTTGATCCGGC
AAACAAACCACCGCTGGTAGCGGTGGTTTTTTTGTTTGCAAGCAGCAGATTACGCGCAGAAAAAAAGGAT
CTCAAGAAGATCCTTTGATCTTTTCTACGGGGTCTGACGCTCAGTGGAACGAAAACTCACGTTAAGGGAT
TTTGGTCATGAACAATAAAACTGTCTGCTTACATAAACAGTAATACAAGGGGTGTTATGAGCCATATTCA
ACGGGAAACGTCTTGCTCTAGGCCGCGATTAAATTCCAACATGGATGCTGATTTATATGGGTATAAATGG
GCTCGCGATAATGTCGGGCAATCAGGTGCGACAATCTATCGATTGTATGGGAAGCCCGATGCGCCAGAGT
TGTTTCTGAAACATGGCAAAGGTAGCGTTGCCAATGATGTTACAGATGAGATGGTCAGACTAAACTGGCT
GACGGAATTTATGCCTCTTCCGACCATCAAGCATTTTATCCGTACTCCTGATGATGCATGGTTACTCACC
ACTGCGATCCCCGGGAAAACAGCATTCCAGGTATTAGAAGAATATCCTGATTCAGGTGAAAATATTGTTG
ATGC
Features (pLannotate 1.2.2; 14 found; start..end, strand, type, name):
    457..514     -  promoter       AmpR promoter (fragment): bla
    567..995     -  rep_origin     f1 ori (sequence partly withheld): f1 bacteriophage origin of replication; arrow indicates direction of (+) strand synthesis
   1032..1079    -  terminator     T7 terminator: transcription terminator for bacteriophage T7 RNA polymerase
   1087..1130    -  CDS            SET1 (fragment): solubility-enhancement tag derived from T7 phage gene 10B
   1156..1179    -  CDS            9xHis (fragment): 9xHis affinity tag
   1198..1241    +  rep_origin     f1 ori (fragment): f1 bacteriophage origin of replication; arrow indicates direction of (+) strand synthesis
   1242..2232    +  CDS            lacI (fragment): lac repressor; lacI; The lac repressor binds to the lac operator to inhibit transcription in E. coli. This inhibition can be relieved by adding lactose or isopropyl-β-D-thiogalactopyranoside (IPTG).
   2245..2266    +  protein_bind   CAP binding site: CAP binding activates transcription in the presence of cAMP. E. coli catabolite activator protein
   2281..2345    +  CDS            TcR (fragment): tetracycline efflux protein; tet; confers resistance to tetracycline
   2407..2787    -  CDS            YPB1_ECOLX: Protein predicted: Swiss-Prot protein existence level 4. From Escherichia coli.
   2804..2995    +  CDS            rop: Rop protein, which maintains plasmids at low copy number; rop
   3097..3236    +  misc_feature   bom: basis of mobility region from pBR322
   3422..4010    -  rep_origin     ori: high-copy-number ColE1/pMB1/pBR322/pUC origin of replication
   4132..448     +  CDS            KanR (across the origin): aminoglycoside phosphotransferase; aph(3')-Ia; confers resistance to kanamycin in bacteria or G418 (Geneticin®) in eukaryotes
