>Addgene plasmid #216742 | pET41-FeoB-OL2del | addgene full sequence | sequence record 446359 | Addgene NGS Result
ATGAGGGCATCGTTCCCACTGCGATGCTGGTTGCCAACGATCAGATGGCGCTGGGCGCAATGCGCGCCAT
TACCGAGTCCGGGCTGCGCGTTGGTGCGGACATCTCGGTAGTGGGATACGACGATACCGAAGACAGCTCA
TGTTATATCCCGCCGTTAACCACCATCAAACAGGATTTTCGCCTGCTGGGGCAAACCAGCGTGGACCGCT
TGCTGCAACTCTCTCAGGGCCAGGCGGTGAAGGGCAATCAGCTGTTGCCCGTCTCACTGGTGAAAAGAAA
AACCACCCTGGCGCCCAATACGCAAACCGCCTCTCCCCGCGCGTTGGCCGATTCATTAATGCAGCTGGCA
CGACAGGTTTCCCGACTGGAAAGCGGGCAGTGAGCGCAACGCAATTAATGTAAGTTAGCTCACTCATTAG
GCACCGGGATCTCGACCGATGCCCTTGAGAGCCTTCAACCCAGTCAGCTCCTTCCGGTGGGCGCGGGGCA
TGACTAGCATGATCGTGCTCCTGTCGTTGAGGACCCGGCTAGGCTGGCGGGGTTGCCTTACTGGTTAGCA
GAATGAATCACCGATACGCGAGCGAACGTGAAGCGACTGCTGCTGCAAAACGTCTGCGACCTGAGCAACA
ACATGAATGGTCTTCGGTTTCCGTGTTTCGTAAAGTCTGGAAACGCGGAAGTCAGCGCCCTGCACCATTA
TGTTCCGGATCTGCATCGCAGGATGCTGCTGGCTACCCTGTGGAACACCTACATCTGTATTAACGAAGCG
CTGGCATTGACCCTGAGTGATTTTTCTCTGGTCCCGCCGCATCCATACCGCCAGTTGTTTACCCTCACAA
CGTTCCAGTAACCGGGCATGTTCATCATCAGTAACCCGTATCGTGAGCATCCTCTCTCGTTTCATCGGTA
TCATTACCCCCATGAACAGAAATCCCCCTTACACGGAGGCATCAGTGACCAAACAGGAAAAAACCGCCCT
TAACATGGCCCGCTTTATCAGAAGCCAGACATTAACGCTTCTGGAGAAACTCAACGAGCTGGACGCGGAT
GAACAGGCAGACATCTGTGAATCGCTTCACGACCACGCTGATGAGCTTTACCGCAGCTGCCTCGCGCGTT
TCGGTGATGACGGTGAAAACCTCTGACACATGCAGCTCCCGGAGACGGTCACAGCTTGTCTGTAAGCGGA
TGCCGGGAGCAGACAAGCCCGTCAGGGCGCGTCAGCGGGTGTTGGCGGGTGTCGGGGCGCAGCCATGACC
CAGTCACGTAGCGATAGCGGAGTGTATACTGGCTTAACTATGCGGCATCAGAGCAGATTGTACTGAGAGT
GCACCATTGCGGTGTGAAATACCGCACAGATGCGTAAGGAGAAAATACCGCATCAGGCGCTCTTCCGCTT
CCTCGCTCACTGACTCGCTGCGCTCGGTCGTTCGGCTGCGGCGAGCGGTATCAGCTCACTCAAAGGCGGT
AATACGGTTATCCACAGAATCAGGGGATAACGCAGGAAAGAACATGTGAGCAAAAGGCCAGCAAAAGGCC
AGGAACCGTAAAAAGGCCGCGTTGCTGGCGTTTTTCCATAGGCTCCGCCCCCCTGACGAGCATCACAAAA
ATCGACGCTCAAGTCAGAGGTGGCGAAACCCGACAGGACTATAAAGATACCAGGCGTTTCCCCCTGGAAG
CTCCCTCGTGCGCTCTCCTGTTCCGACCCTGCCGCTTACCGGATACCTGTCCGCCTTTCTCCCTTCGGGA
AGCGTGGCGCTTTCTCATAGCTCACGCTGTAGGTATCTCAGTTCGGTGTAGGTCGTTCGCTCCAAGCTGG
GCTGTGTGCACGAACCCCCCGTTCAGCCCGACCGCTGCGCCTTATCCGGTAACTATCGTCTTGAGTCCAA
CCCGGTAAGACACGACTTATCGCCACTGGCAGCAGCCACTGGTAACAGGATTAGCAGAGCGAGGTATGTA
GGCGGTGCTACAGAGTTCTTGAAGTGGTGGCCTAACTACGGCTACACTAGAAGGACAGTATTTGGTATCT
GCGCTCTGCTGAAGCCAGTTACCTTCGGAAAAAGAGTTGGTAGCTCTTGATCCGGCAAACAAACCACCGC
TGGTAGCGGTGGTTTTTTTGTTTGCAAGCAGCAGATTACGCGCAGAAAAAAAGGATCTCAAGAAGATCCT
TTGATCTTTTCTACGGGGTCTGACGCTCAGTGGAACGAAAACTCACGTTAAGGGATTTTGGTCATGAACA
ATAAAACTGTCTGCTTACATAAACAGTAATACAAGGGGTGTTATGAGCCATATTCAACGGGAAACGTCTT
GCTCTAGGCCGCGATTAAATTCCAACATGGATGCTGATTTATATGGGTATAAATGGGCTCGCGATAATGT
CGGGCAATCAGGTGCGACAATCTATCGATTGTATGGGAAGCCCGATGCGCCAGAGTTGTTTCTGAAACAT
GGCAAAGGTAGCGTTGCCAATGATGTTACAGATGAGATGGTCAGACTAAACTGGCTGACGGAATTTATGC
CTCTTCCGACCATCAAGCATTTTATCCGTACTCCTGATGATGCATGGTTACTCACCACTGCGATCCCCGG
GAAAACAGCATTCCAGGTATTAGAAGAATATCCTGATTCAGGTGAAAATATTGTTGATGCGCTGGCAGTG
TTCCTGCGCCGGTTGCATTCGATTCCTGTTTGTAATTGTCCTTTTAACAGCGATCGCGTATTTCGTCTCG
CTCAGGCGCAATCACGAATGAATAACGGTTTGGTTGATGCGAGTGATTTTGATGACGAGCGTAATGGCTG
GCCTGTTGAACAAGTCTGGAAAGAAATGCATAAACTTTTGCCATTCTCACCGGATTCAGTCGTCACTCAT
GGTGATTTCTCACTTGATAACCTTATTTTTGACGAGGGGAAATTAATAGGTTGTATTGATGTTGGACGAG
TCGGAATCGCAGACCGATACCAGGATCTTGCCATCCTATGGAACTGCCTCGGTGAGTTTTCTCCTTCATT
ACAGAAACGGCTTTTTCAAAAATATGGTATTGATAATCCTGATATGAATAAATTGCAGTTTCATTTGATG
CTCGATGAGTTTTTCTAAGAATTAATTCATGAGCGGATACATATTTGAATGTATTTAGAAAAATAAACAA
ATAGGGGTTCCGCGCACATTTCCCCGAAAAGTGCCACCTAAATTGTAAGCGTTAATATTTTGTTAAAATT
CGCGTTAAATTTTTGTTAAATCAGCTCATTTTTTAACCAATAGGCCGAAATCGGCAAAATCCCTTATAAA
TCAAAAGAATAGACCGAGATAGGGT
[37 nt withheld, positions 3316-3352]
AAAGAACGTGGACTCCAACGTCAAAGG
[49 nt withheld, positions 3380-3428]
T
[91 nt withheld, positions 3430-3520]
G
[124 nt withheld, positions 3522-3645]
CCCATTCGCCAATCCGGATATAGTTCCTCCTTTCAGCAAAAAACCCCTCAAGACCCGTTTAGAGGCCCCA
AGGGGTTATGCTAGTTATTGCTCAGCGGTGGCAGCAGCCAACTCAGCTTCCTTTCGGGCTTTGTTTAGCA
GCCTAGGTATTAATCAATTAGTGGTGGTGGTGGTGGTGGTGGTGCTCGAGTGCGGCCGCAAGCTTCCCAC
TACCGCGTGGCACCAGGTGACATCCTCCCTGCCCGCTCGGGGCATCGGCCATTCGGCCTGGCAGTTGCAG
TACCTGCTCACGGCCGAACAGACGCAGGCAGGTCATCAGGATCAGGTTGAAGAGCAGCACCACGGCGATG
GTCAGGACGCTACGCTCGGGGTGCGCGGCGAAGGTGGCGACCTGGTAGCAGAGGGTCGCCAGCGAGTAGG
CGACGTTCAGCCCCCAGAGCACCGAGAAAGCCATCCAGCCCTTGCTGCTTTCCCGGGCGATCGCGCCCAT
GGCGGTCACGCAGGGCACGTAGAGCAGGACGAAGACCAGATAGCTGTAGGCCGCGATGGGGCTGCCGAAC
TTGCTCGCCATGGTGCCCATCGAGCCGGTCTCCATGTCGCCGTCGGCCATGCTCGCCTCCACCGGGTTGG
CCAGCACGCTGAGGCTGAAGGTATCGACCAGGCCGTCCCAGGTCTCGACCAGGGCCTCGCGCAGTTGCCC
GGGCAGGTCGTAGCCTTCGTAGTCGAAGGCCTCGCCCTGGATCTGCTCGGCGGTGTAGAGGGTGTTCAGG
GTGCCGACCACCACTTCCTTGGCCATCGCCCCGGTGACCAGGCCGACGGTGGCCTGCCAGTTGTCCGGCT
GCACCCCGAGCGGCGCCAGCAGCGGAGTGAGACGCTGGCTGACGCTGGCCAGCGCGGAATGGCCGATGTC
GCCCTGCACCGGCTTGCCGTCGAGGGTGATGCTGTTCAGGCCGCCGATCACCAGGCTGACCAGGATGATC
ACCTTGCCGGCCCGCACCACGAAGCCGCGCAGGCGCGACCAGGTCTGCAGCAGCAGGCTCTTAAGGTGTG
GCACATGGTACAGCGGCAGTTCCATGACGAACGGCGAGGCCTCGCCGCGCATCAAGGTGTGCTTGAGCAA
CAGCCCGGTGAGGATCGCCACGACGATGCCGAGCAGGTACAGGGAGAAGATCACCAGCGCGCCGCCCTGG
CCGAAGAAGGCCCCGGCGAATACGGCGAAGATCGCCAGGCGCGCGCCGCAGGACATGAACGGCGCCATCA
TGATGGTAATCAGCCGCTCGCGCTGCGCGTCCAGGGTCCGCGCGCCCATGATCGACGGTACGTTGCAGCC
GAAACCGACGATCAGCGGCACGAACGACTTGCCCGGCAGGCCCAGCGCCAGCGAGAGGAACAGGTACATC
AAGCCGATCTGCGGCACCAGCGGCAACACCGTGTTGACCCCGCCACCGATGCCCTGGGCGAGGAACACCG
TGAGCCAATCGGGCAGGCCGAAGCGGATACCCAGCCACTGGATGCCGTCGATGAAGATCGCCGACGAGCC
CTTGTCGAAGATCGGCTGTAGCGCCCCGCCGATGTTGATGGCGAAGAAGAACATCAGGTACATCACCAGC
AGGAAGATCGGCAGACCCAGCCAGCGATTCAGGACGACCCGGTCGAGCCATTGGGTCAGCCGGTGCGGCT
GAGCCTGCTGGTGGTCGCAGACCGCCGCACAGATCTCGCCGATCAGCCGGTAGCGCGCATCGACGATCGC
CAGCTCGGGCTCCTCGCCGCAGCCCCGGCGCGCCTGTTCCAGGGTGGCGGGCGGCAAGCCCAGCGCCGGG
CCGTTGAAGATGTCGCCTTCCAGCGCCTGCAACGCCAGCCAGCGCGGCTCGATGGCCGAGGCCGCCGGAG
CGCGCGTTTCCAGAAGGTAGCCGACCTGCGCCTGGATGGCCGGTGGGTAATCCACCGCCAGCGCCGCCTG
CGGGAGCTGTAGGGAGTCGATGGCCGCCTTCAGTTCGTCGATGCCATCGGCGCGGGTGGATACCAGCGGC
ACCACCGGGCAGCCGAGACGCCGCGCCAGACCGTCGATATCGATGCGGATGCGCTGGCTACGGGCGATGT
CGAGCATGTTCAGCGCGACGATGCAGGGGATGCCCATCTCCCGCAGTTGCACCGTGAGGTACAGGTTGCG
CTCCAGGTTCGCCGCATCCACCACGTTGACCAGCACGTCCACTTCGCCGCTGGCGATGTAGCGGCAGGCG
ATCTGCTCGTCCAGCGAGGCCTGGGCGGAAACGCTGGTCAACGAATAGGTGCCGGGCAGGTCGACCAGGC
GCACCGCGTGACGGACGGTATGGAACGCACCCTCCTTGCGCTCCACGGTGACGCCGGCCCAGTTGCCGAC
CCGCTGGCGCGAGCCGGTGAGCTGGTTGAACAGGGTGGTCTTGCCGGAGTTGGGATTGCCGATCAGGCCG
AGGGTCAATGCGGTCATATGTATATCTCCTTCTTAAAGTTAAACAAAATTATTTCTAGAGGGGAATTGTT
ATCCGCTCACAATTCCCCTATAGTGAGTCGTATTAATTTCGCGGGATCGAGATCGATCTCGATCCTCTAC
GCCGGACGCATCGTGGCCGGCATCACCGGCGCCACAGGTGCGGTTGCTGGCGCCTATATCGCCGACATCA
CCGATGGGGAAGATCGGGCTCGCCACTTCGGGCTCATGAGCGCTTGTTTCGGCGTGGGTATGGTGGCAGG
CCCCGTGGCCGGGGGACTGTTGGGCGCCATCTCCTTGCATGCACCATTCCTTGCGGCGGCGGTGCTCAAC
GGCCTCAACCTACTACTGGGCTGCTTCCTAATGCAGGAGTCGCATAAGGGAGAGCGTCGAGATCCCGGAC
ACCATCGAATGGCGCAAAACCTTTCGCGGTATGGCATGATAGCGCCCGGAAGAGAGTCAATTCAGGGTGG
TGAATGTGAAACCAGTAACGTTATACGATGTCGCAGAGTATGCCGGTGTCTCTTATCAGACCGTTTCCCG
CGTGGTGAACCAGGCCAGCCACGTTTCTGCGAAAACGCGGGAAAAAGTGGAAGCGGCGATGGCGGAGCTG
AATTACATTCCCAACCGCGTGGCACAACAACTGGCGGGCAAACAGTCGTTGCTGATTGGCGTTGCCACCT
CCAGTCTGGCCCTGCACGCGCCGTCGCAAATTGTCGCGGCGATTAAATCTCGCGCCGATCAACTGGGTGC
CAGCGTGGTGGTGTCGATGGTAGAACGAAGCGGCGTCGAAGCCTGTAAAGCGGCGGTGCACAATCTTCTC
GCGCAACGCGTCAGTGGGCTGATCATTAACTATCCGCTGGATGACCAGGATGCCATTGCTGTGGAAGCTG
CCTGCACTAATGTTCCGGCGTTATTTCTTGATGTCTCTGACCAGACACCCATCAACAGTATTATTTTCTC
CCATGAAGACGGTACGCGACTGGGCGTGGAGCATCTGGTCGCATTGGGTCACCAGCAAATCGCGCTGTTA
GCGGGCCCATTAAGTTCTGTCTCGGCGCGTCTGCGTCTGGCTGGCTGGCATAAATATCTCACTCGCAATC
AAATTCAGCCGATAGCGGAACGGGAAGGCGACTGGAGTGCCATGTCCGGTTTTCAACAAACCATGCAAAT
GCTGA
Features (pLannotate 1.2.2; 19 found; start..end, strand, type, name):
    396..417     +  protein_bind   CAP binding site: CAP binding activates transcription in the presence of cAMP. E. coli catabolite activator protein
    432..496     +  CDS            TcR (fragment): tetracycline efflux protein; tet; confers resistance to tetracycline
    558..938     -  CDS            YPB1_ECOLX: Protein predicted: Swiss-Prot protein existence level 4. From Escherichia coli.
    955..1146    +  CDS            rop: Rop protein, which maintains plasmids at low copy number; rop
   1248..1387    +  misc_feature   bom: basis of mobility region from pBR322
   1573..2161    -  rep_origin     ori: high-copy-number ColE1/pMB1/pBR322/pUC origin of replication
   2283..3098    +  CDS            KanR: aminoglycoside phosphotransferase; aph(3')-Ia; confers resistance to kanamycin in bacteria or G418 (Geneticin®) in eukaryotes
   3107..3164    -  promoter       AmpR promoter (fragment): bla
   3217..3645    -  rep_origin     f1 ori (sequence partly withheld): f1 bacteriophage origin of replication; arrow indicates direction of (+) strand synthesis
   3682..3729    -  terminator     T7 terminator: transcription terminator for bacteriophage T7 RNA polymerase
   3737..3780    -  CDS            SET1 (fragment): solubility-enhancement tag derived from T7 phage gene 10B
   3806..3829    -  CDS            9xHis (fragment): 9xHis affinity tag
   3947..6112    -  CDS            feoB (fragment): FEOB_ECOLI - Experimental evidence at protein level: Swiss-Prot protein existence level 1. Transporter of a GTP-driven Fe(2+) uptake system, probably couples GTP-binding to channel opening and Fe(2+) uptake (PubMed:12446835, PubMed:19629046). A guanine nucleotide-binding protein (G proteins) in which the guanine nucleotide binding site alternates between an active, GTP-bound state and an inactive, GDP- bound state. This protein has fast intrinsic GDP release, mediated by the G5 loop (about residues 149-158). Presumably GTP hydrolysis leads to conformational changes and channel closing (PubMed:
   6120..6142    -  RBS            RBS: efficient ribosome binding site from bacteriophage T7 gene 10 (Olins and Rangwala, 1989)
   6157..6181    -  protein_bind   lac operator: The lac repressor binds to the lac operator to inhibit transcription in E. coli. This inhibition can be relieved by adding lactose or isopropyl-β-D-thiogalactopyranoside (IPTG). lac repressor encoded by lacI
   6182..6200    -  promoter       T7 promoter: promoter for bacteriophage T7 RNA polymerase
   6226..6505    +  CDS            TcR (fragment): tetracycline efflux protein; tet; confers resistance to tetracycline
   6513..6590    +  promoter       lacI promoter: lacI
   6591..383     +  CDS            lacI (across the origin): lac repressor; lacI; The lac repressor binds to the lac operator to inhibit transcription in E. coli. This inhibition can be relieved by adding lactose or isopropyl-β-D-thiogalactopyranoside (IPTG).
