[The description below was written by a language model from this plasmid's Addgene catalogue record and pLannotate feature annotations shown in this document.]
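Description:
pET41-FeoB-OL2del is a bacterial expression plasmid built on the pET41-a(+) backbone for IPTG-inducible production of a variant of FeoB, the ferrous iron transporter of Pseudomonas aeruginosa (gene PA4358). It replicates in E. coli from a ColE1/pBR322-type origin that is accompanied by the rop gene and the bom region, consistent with the low copy number listed in the catalogue. Selection is by kanamycin through the aph(3')-Ia marker. An f1 origin is also present.

The expression cassette follows the standard pET arrangement. A T7 promoter with an adjacent lac operator drives the open reading frame, which is preceded by the phage T7 gene 10 ribosome binding site and followed by a T7 terminator. A plasmid-borne lacI gene with its own promoter supplies repressor, so transcription stays off until IPTG is added in a host that provides T7 RNA polymerase. The feoB insert lacks the segment encoding outer loop 2 (OL2) and carries a C-terminal 8x His tag for affinity purification or detection. The annotation tool recognised this tag as a partial 9xHis match and labelled the coding region by homology to E. coli FeoB. No GST fusion partner is annotated upstream of the insert.

According to the record, the construct is used to test the contribution of OL2 to the interaction of FeoB with exogenous peptides by examining the loop-deleted protein.

Two sequence records accompany the entry. The 7,290 nt NGS assembly contains the full cassette, whereas the 4,499 nt record shows the backbone elements but no feoB, T7 promoter or lac operator and only a partial lacI. The shorter record therefore does not represent the construct as described.
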