Addgene plasmid #216742: pET41-FeoB-OL2del
Purpose: Study the interaction of FeoB in P. aeruginosa, specifically focusing on the role of the outer loop 2 (OL2) by examining the variant lacking OL2 in its interaction with exogenous peptides.
Depositing lab: Gordon Laurie. Depositing organization: University of Virginia. Publication: Lacritin cleavage-potentiated targeting of iron - respiratory reciprocity promotes bacterial death. Sharifian Gh M, Norouzi F, Sorci M, Zaidi TS, Pier GB, Achimovich A, Ongwae GM, Liang B, Ryan M, Lemke M, Belfort G, Gadjeva M, Gahlmann A, Pires MM, Venter H, Harris TE, Laurie GW. J Biol Chem. 2025 May;301(5):108455. doi: 10.1016/j.jbc.2025.108455. Epub 2025 Mar 26. PubMed 40154612.
Backbone
  Vector backbone: pET41-a(+)
  Vector type: Bacterial Expression
Growth in bacteria
  Bacterial resistance: Kanamycin, 50 μg/mL
  Growth temperature: Room Temperature
  Growth strain: DH5alpha
  Copy number: Low Copy
Gene/Insert
  Gene/Insert name: feoB
  Species: P. aeruginosa (Bacteria)
  Mutation: Outer loop 2 (OL2) with the sequence of [LEDSGYMARAAFVMDRLMQ] is deleted.
  Entrez Gene: PA4358 (a.k.a. PA4358)
  Tag / fusion protein: 8x His (C terminal on insert)
  Cloning method: Ligation Independent Cloning
Resource information
  A portion of this plasmid was derived from a plasmid made by: Dr. Henrietta Venter: Sansom Institute for Health Research, University of South Australia, Adelaide, Australia
Terms and licenses: Academic/Nonprofit Terms; Industry Terms: Not Available to Industry
Depositor comments: IPTG inducible
How to cite: pET41-FeoB-OL2del was a gift from Gordon Laurie (Addgene plasmid # 216742 ; http://n2t.net/addgene:216742 ; RRID:Addgene_216742)
